Addgene plasmid #37603: p6896 PHAGE-P CMVT N-HA-hE6AP II wt
Depositing lab: Peter Howley. Depositing organization: Harvard Medical School. Publication: Identification and proteomic analysis of distinct UBE3A/E6AP protein complexes. Martinez-Noel G, Galligan JT, Sowa ME, Arndt V, Overton TM, Harper JW, Howley PM. Mol Cell Biol. 2012 May 29. 10.1128/MCB.00201-12 PubMed 22645313.
Backbone
  Vector backbone: PHAGE-P CMVt N-HA GAW
  Backbone size w/o insert (bp): 7800
  Total vector size (bp): 10400
  Vector type: Mammalian Expression
  Selectable markers: Puromycin
Growth in bacteria
  Bacterial resistance: Ampicillin, 100 μg/mL
  Growth temperature: 37°C
  Growth strain: DH5alpha
  Copy number: Unknown
Gene/Insert
  Gene/Insert name: E6AP II wt
  Species: H. sapiens (human)
  Insert size (bp): 2625
  Entrez Gene: UBE3A (a.k.a. ANCR, AS, E6-AP, EPVE6AP, HPVE6A, PIX1)
  Promoter: CMV tet regulatable
  Tag / fusion protein: HA (N terminal on backbone)
  Cloning method: Gateway Cloning
  Sequencing primers: 5′ unknown
Terms and licenses: Academic/Nonprofit Terms; Industry Terms: Not Available to Industry
How to cite: p6896 PHAGE-P CMVT N-HA-hE6AP II wt was a gift from Peter Howley (Addgene plasmid # 37603 ; http://n2t.net/addgene:37603 ; RRID:Addgene_37603)
