[The description below was written by a language model from this plasmid's Addgene catalogue record and pLannotate feature annotations shown in this document.]
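Description:
p6896 PHAGE-P CMVT N-HA-hE6AP II wt is a mammalian expression plasmid of about 10.4 kb built on the PHAGE-P CMVt N-HA Gateway backbone. Although it is catalogued simply as "Mammalian Expression", its feature table shows the architecture of an HIV-1-derived, self-inactivating lentiviral transfer vector. It contains a truncated 5' LTR, the Ψ packaging signal with an adjoining gag fragment, the Rev response element, a cPPT/CTS, a WPRE and a ΔU3 3' LTR. These elements would allow the region between the LTRs to be packaged into viral particles and integrated into target cells when helper functions are supplied in trans. In E. coli the plasmid is maintained through a high-copy ColE1/pUC-type origin and selected with ampicillin via β-lactamase.

The payload is the wild-type human UBE3A coding sequence (E6AP, isoform II; 2,625 bp), which encodes the E3 ubiquitin ligase also known as the HPV E6-associated protein. It was introduced by Gateway recombination and is flanked by attB1 and attB2 sites. An HA epitope supplied by the backbone lies upstream of attB1, giving an N-terminally HA-tagged protein. Expression is driven by the CMV immediate-early enhancer/promoter followed by short tet operator-like sequences, which matches the recorded "CMV tet regulatable" promoter. This arrangement is typically repressed in cells expressing the Tet repressor and induced by tetracycline or doxycycline. Downstream, a mouse PGK promoter drives puromycin N-acetyltransferase, so stably modified cells can be selected with puromycin. The associated publication concerns the identification and proteomic analysis of UBE3A/E6AP protein complexes, and the design fits that use: regulated expression of HA-tagged E6AP in stable cell lines, followed by affinity purification of its interaction partners.
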