Features (pLannotate 1.2.2; 31 found; start..end, strand, type, name):
     52..169     +  misc_feature   cPPT/CTS: central polypurine tract and central termination sequence of HIV-1
    221..524     +  enhancer       CMV enhancer: human cytomegalovirus immediate early enhancer
    525..728     +  promoter       CMV promoter: human cytomegalovirus (CMV) immediate early promoter
    730..749     +  promoter       PLtetO-1 promoter (fragment): modified phage lambda PL promoter with tet operator sites (Lutz and Bujard, 1997)
    751..770     +  promoter       PLtetO-1 promoter (fragment): modified phage lambda PL promoter with tet operator sites (Lutz and Bujard, 1997)
    778..811     +  promoter       TRE3GV promoter (fragment): 3rd-generation Tet-responsive promoter that can be activated by binding of Tet-On® 3G, optimized for retroviral and lentiviral vectors
    902..928     +  CDS            3xHA (fragment): three tandem HA epitope tags
    944..968     +  protein_bind   attB1: mutant version of attB; recombination site for the Gateway® BP reaction BP Clonase™
    989..3613    +  CDS            UBE3A: UBE3A_HUMAN - Also known as E6AP From Homo sapiens (Human).
   3639..3663    -  protein_bind   attB2: mutant version of attB; recombination site for the Gateway® BP reaction BP Clonase™
   3682..4181    +  promoter       PGK promoter: mouse phosphoglycerate kinase 1 promoter
   4202..4801    +  CDS            PuroR: puromycin N-acetyltransferase; pac from Streptomyces alboniger; confers resistance to puromycin
   4868..5456    +  misc_feature   WPRE: woodchuck hepatitis virus posttranscriptional regulatory element
   5464..5529    +  CDS            nef (fragment): NEF_HV1Z2 - Experimental evidence at protein level: Swiss-Prot protein existence level 1. Extracellular Nef protein targets CD4(+) T-lymphocytes for apoptosis by interacting with CXCR4 surface receptors. From Human immunodeficiency virus type 1 group M subtype D (isolate Z2/CDC-Z34) (HIV-1).
   5531..5764    +  LTR            3' LTR (ΔU3): self-inactivating 3' long terminal repeat (LTR) from HIV-1
   5969..6073    +  promoter       AmpR promoter: bla
   6074..6934    +  CDS            AmpR: β-lactamase; bla; confers resistance to ampicillin, carbenicillin, and related antibiotics
   7105..7693    +  rep_origin     ori: high-copy-number ColE1/pMB1/pBR322/pUC origin of replication
   7876..7930    +  CDS            lacI (fragment): lac repressor; lacI; The lac repressor binds to the lac operator to inhibit transcription in E. coli. This inhibition can be relieved by adding lactose or isopropyl-β-D-thiogalactopyranoside (IPTG).
   7936..8029    +  rep_origin     SV40 ori (fragment): SV40 origin of replication
   8054..8091    +  CDS            lacI (fragment): lac repressor; lacI; The lac repressor binds to the lac operator to inhibit transcription in E. coli. This inhibition can be relieved by adding lactose or isopropyl-β-D-thiogalactopyranoside (IPTG).
   8104..8125    +  protein_bind   CAP binding site: CAP binding activates transcription in the presence of cAMP. E. coli catabolite activator protein
   8140..8170    +  promoter       lac promoter: promoter for the E. coli lac operon
   8178..8194    +  protein_bind   lac operator: The lac repressor binds to the lac operator to inhibit transcription in E. coli. This inhibition can be relieved by adding lactose or isopropyl-β-D-thiogalactopyranoside (IPTG). lac repressor encoded by lacI
   8228..8311    +  polyA_signal   SV40 poly(A) signal (fragment): SV40 polyadenylation signal
   8478..8807    +  CDS            nef (fragment): NEF_HV1BR - Experimental evidence at protein level: Swiss-Prot protein existence level 1. Extracellular Nef protein targets CD4(+) T-lymphocytes for apoptosis by interacting with CXCR4 surface receptors (PubMed:14990729). From Human immunodeficiency virus type 1 group M subtype B (isolate BRU/LAI) (HIV-1).
   8855..9112    +  LTR            5' LTR (truncated): truncated 5' long terminal repeat (LTR) from HIV-1
   9159..9284    +  misc_feature   HIV-1 Ψ: packaging signal of human immunodeficiency virus type 1
   9268..9606    +  CDS            HIV-1 gag (fragment): gag protein from human immunodeficiency virus 1; gag
   9781..10014   +  misc_feature   RRE: The Rev response element (RRE) of HIV-1 allows for Rev-dependent mRNA export from the nucleus to the cytoplasm.
  10391..7       +  CDS            Rev (fragment) (across the origin): human immunodeficiency virus 1 (HIV-1) Rev protein; rev; enhances nuclear export of unspliced and incompletely spliced viral mRNAs
>Addgene plasmid #37603 | p6896 PHAGE-P CMVT N-HA-hE6AP II wt | addgene full sequence | sequence record 456480 | Addgene NGS Result
ACGGATCTCGACGGTATCGCCGAATTCACAAATGGCAGTATTCATCCACAATTTTAAAAGAAAAGGGGGG
ATTGGGGGGTACAGTGCAGGGGAAAGAATAGTAGACATAATAGCAACAGACATACAAACTAAAGAATTAC
AAAAACAAATTACAAAAATTCAAAATTTTCGGGTTTATTACAGGGACAGCAGAGATCCAGTTTGGACTAG
TGGAGTTCCGCGTTACATAACTTACGGTAAATGGCCCGCCTGGCTGACCGCCCAACGACCCCCGCCCATT
GACGTCAATAATGACGTATGTTCCCATAGTAACGCCAATAGGGACTTTCCATTGACGTCAATGGGTGGAG
TATTTACGGTAAACTGCCCACTTGGCAGTACATCAAGTGTATCATATGCCAAGTACGCCCCCTATTGACG
TCAATGACGGTAAATGGCCCGCCTGGCATTATGCCCAGTACATGACCTTATGGGACTTTCCTACTTGGCA
GTACATCTACGTATTAGTCATCGCTATTACCATGGTGATGCGGTTTTGGCAGTACATCAATGGGCGTGGA
TAGCGGTTTGACTCACGGGGATTTCCAAGTCTCCACCCCATTGACGTCAATGGGAGTTTGTTTTGGCACC
AAAATCAACGGGACTTTCCAAAATGTCGTAACAACTCCGCCCCATTGACGCAAATGGGCGGTAGGCGTGT
ACGGTGGGAGGTCTATATAAGCAGAGCTCTCCCTATCAGTGATAGAGATCTCCCTATCAGTGATAGAGAT
CGTCGACGAGCTCGTTTAGTGAACCGTCAGATCGCCTGGAGACGCCATCCACGCTGTTTTGACCTCCATA
GAAGACACCGGGACCGATCCAGCCTCCGGACTCTAGCGTTTAAACGCTAGCCACCATGGCGTACCCATAC
GATGTTCCAGATTACGCTGCTCGAGGTTATCAAACAAGTTTGTACAAAAAAGCAGGCTCCGCGGCCGCCC
CCTTCACCATGGAGAAGCTGCACCAGTGTTATTGGAAATCAGGAGAACCTCAGTCTGACGACATTGAAGC
TAGCCGAATGAAGCGAGCAGCTGCAAAGCATCTAATAGAACGCTACTACCACCAGTTAACTGAGGGCTGT
GGAAATGAAGCCTGCACGAATGAGTTTTGTGCTTCCTGTCCAACTTTTCTTCGTATGGATAATAATGCAG
CAGCTATTAAAGCCCTCGAGCTTTATAAGATTAATGCAAAACTCTGTGATCCTCATCCCTCCAAGAAAGG
AGCAAGCTCAGCTTACCTTGAGAACTCGAAAGGTGCCCCCAACAACTCCTGCTCTGAGATAAAAATGAAC
AAGAAAGGCGCTAGAATTGATTTTAAAGATGTGACTTACTTAACAGAAGAGAAGGTATATGAAATTCTTG
AATTATGTAGAGAAAGAGAGGATTATTCCCCTTTAATCCGTGTTATTGGAAGAGTTTTTTCTAGTGCTGA
GGCATTGGTACAGAGCTTCCGGAAAGTTAAACAACACACCAAGGAAGAACTGAAATCTCTTCAAGCAAAA
GATGAAGACAAAGATGAAGATGAAAAGGAAAAAGCTGCATGTTCTGCTGCTGCTATGGAAGAAGACTCAG
AAGCATCTTCCTCAAGGATAGGTGATAGCTCACAGGGAGACAACAATTTGCAAAAATTAGGCCCTGATGA
TGTGTCTGTGGATATTGATGCCATTAGAAGGGTCTACACCAGATTGCTCTCTAATGAAAAAATTGAAACT
GCCTTTCTCAATGCACTTGTATATTTGTCACCTAACGTGGAATGTGACTTGACGTATCACAATGTATACT
CTCGAGATCCTAATTATCTGAATTTGTTCATTATCGTAATGGAGAATAGAAATCTCCACAGTCCTGAATA
TCTGGAAATGGCTTTGCCATTATTTTGCAAAGCGATGAGCAAGCTACCCCTTGCAGCCCAAGGAAAACTG
ATCAGACTGTGGTCTAAATACAATGCAGACCAGATTCGGAGAATGATGGAGACATTTCAGCAACTTATTA
CTTATAAAGTCATAAGCAATGAATTTAACAGTCGAAATCTAGTGAATGATGATGATGCCATTGTTGCTGC
TTCGAAGTGCTTGAAAATGGTTTACTATGCAAATGTAGTGGGAGGGGAAGTGGACACAAATCACAATGAA
GAAGATGATGAAGAGCCCATCCCTGAGTCCAGCGAGCTGACACTTCAGGAACTTTTGGGAGAAGAAAGAA
GAAACAAGAAAGGTCCTCGAGTGGACCCCCTGGAAACTGAACTTGGTGTTAAAACCCTGGATTGTCGAAA
ACCACTTATCCCTTTTGAAGAGTTTATTAATGAACCACTGAATGAGGTTCTAGAAATGGATAAAGATTAT
ACTTTTTTCAAAGTAGAAACAGAGAACAAATTCTCTTTTATGACATGTCCCTTTATATTGAATGCTGTCA
CAAAGAATTTGGGATTATATTATGACAATAGAATTCGCATGTACAGTGAACGAAGAATCACTGTTCTCTA
CAGCTTAGTTCAAGGACAGCAGTTGAATCCATATTTGAGACTCAAAGTTAGACGTGACCATATCATAGAT
GATGCACTTGTCCGGCTAGAGATGATCGCTATGGAAAATCCTGCAGACTTGAAGAAGCAGTTGTATGTGG
AATTTGAAGGAGAACAAGGAGTTGATGAGGGAGGTGTTTCCAAAGAATTTTTTCAGCTGGTTGTGGAGGA
AATCTTCAATCCAGATATTGGTATGTTCACATACGATGAATCTACAAAATTGTTTTGGTTTAATCCATCT
TCTTTTGAAACTGAGGGTCAGTTTACTCTGATTGGCATAGTACTGGGTCTGGCTATTTACAATAACTGTA
TACTGGATGTACATTTTCCCATGGTTGTCTACAGGAAGCTAATGGGGAAAAAAGGAACTTTTCGTGACTT
GGGAGACTCTCACCCAGTTCTATATCAGAGTTTAAAAGATTTATTGGAGTATGAAGGGAATGTGGAAGAT
GACATGATGATCACTTTCCAGATATCACAGACAGATCTTTTTGGTAACCCAATGATGTATGATCTAAAGG
AAAATGGTGATAAAATTCCAATTACAAATGAAAACAGGAAGGAATTTGTCAATCTTTATTCTGACTACAT
TCTCAATAAATCAGTAGAAAAACAGTTCAAGGCTTTTCGGAGAGGTTTTCATATGGTGACCAATGAATCT
CCCTTAAAGTACTTATTCAGACCAGAAGAAATTGAATTGCTTATATGTGGAAGCCGGAATCTAGATTTCC
AAGCACTAGAAGAAACTACAGAATATGACGGTGGCTATACCAGGGACTCTGTTCTGATTAGGGAGTTCTG
GGAAATCGTTCATTCATTTACAGATGAACAGAAAAGACTCTTCTTGCAGTTTACAACGGGCACAGACAGA
GCACCTGTGGGAGGACTAGGAAAATTAAAGATGATTATAGCCAAAAATGGCCCAGACACAGAAAGGTTAC
CTACATCTCATACTTGCTTTAATGTGCTTTTACTTCCGGAATACTCAAGCAAAGAAAAACTTAAAGAGAG
ATTGTTGAAGGCCATCACGTATGCCAAAGGATTTGGCATGCTGTAAGGATCCAAGGGTGGGCGCGCCGAC
CCAGCTTTCTTGTACAAAGTGGTTCGATAACGAATTCTACCGGGTAGGGGAGGCGCTTTTCCCAAGGCAG
TCTGGAGCATGCGCTTTAGCAGCCCCGCTGGGCACTTGGCGCTACACAAGTGGCCTCTGGCCTCGCACAC
ATTCCACATCCACCGGTAGGCGCCAACCGGCTCCGTTCTTTGGTGGCCCCTTCGCGCCACCTTCTACTCC
TCCCCTAGTCAGGAAGTTCCCCCCCGCCCCGCAGCTCGCGTCGTGCAGGACGTGACAAATGGAAGTAGCA
CGTCTCACTAGTCTCGTGCAGATGGACAGCACCGCTGAGCAATGGAAGCGGGTAGGCCTTTGGGGCAGCG
GCCAATAGCAGCTTTGCTCCTTCGCTTTCTGGGCTCAGAGGCTGGGAAGGGGKGGGTCCGGGGGCGGGCT
CAGGGGCGGGCTCAGGGGCGGGGCGGGCGCCCGAAGGTCCTCCGGAGGCCCGGCATTCTGCACGCTTCAA
AAGCGCACGTCTGCCGCGCTGTTCTCCTCTTCCTCATCTCCGGGCCTTTCGACCTGCAGCCCAAGCTTAC
CATGACCGAGTACAAGCCCACGGTGCGCCTCGCCACCCGCGACGACGTCCCCAGGGCCGTACGCACCCTC
GCCGCCGCGTTCGCCGACTACCCCGCCACGCGCCACACCGTCGATCCGGACCGCCACATCGAGCGGGTCA
CCGAGCTGCAAGAACTCTTCCTCACGCGCGTCGGGCTCGACATCGGCAAGGTGTGGGTCGCGGACGACGG
CGCCGCGGTGGCGGTCTGGACCACGCCGGAGAGCGTCGAAGCGGGGGCGGTGTTCGCCGAGATCGGCCCG
CGCATGGCCGAGTTGAGCGGTTCCCGGCTGGCCGCGCAGCAACAGATGGAAGGCCTCCTGGCGCCGCACC
GGCCCAAGGAGCCCGCGTGGTTCCTGGCCACCGTCGGCGTCTCGCCCGACCACCAGGGCAAGGGTCTGGG
CAGCGCCGTCGTGCTCCCCGGAGTGGAGGCGGCCGAGCGCGCCGGGGTGCCCGCCTTCCTGGAGACCTCC
GCGCCCCGCAACCTCCCCTTCTACGAGCGGCTCGGCTTCACCGTCACCGCCGACGTCGAGGTGCCCGAAG
GACCGCGCACCTGGTGCATGACCCGCAAGCCCGGTGCCTGACGCCCGCCCCACGACCCGCAGCGCCCGAC
CGAAAGGAGCGCACGACCCCATGCATCGATAGATCCTAATCAACCTCTGGATTACAAAATTTGTGAAAGA
TTGACTGGTATTCTTAACTATGTTGCTCCTTTTACGCTATGTGGATACGCTGCTTTAATGCCTTTGTATC
ATGCTATTGCTTCCCGTATGGCTTTCATTTTCTCCTCCTTGTATAAATCCTGGTTGCTGTCTCTTTATGA
GGAGTTGTGGCCCGTTGTCAGGCAACGTGGCGTGGTGTGCACTGTGTTTGCTGACGCAACCCCCACTGGT
TGGGGCATTGCCACCACCTGTCAGCTCCTTTCCGGGACTTTCGCTTTCCCCCTCCCTATTGCCACGGCGG
AACTCATCGCCGCCTGCCTTGCCCGCTGCTGGACAGGGGCTCGGCTGTTGGGCACTGACAATTCCGTGGT
GTTGTCGGGGAAATCATCGTCCTTTCCTTGGCTGCTCGCCTGTGTTGCCACCTGGATTCTGCGCGGGACG
TCCTTCTGCTACGTCCCTTCGGCCCTCAATCCAGCGGACCTTCCTTCCCGCGGCCTGCTGCCGGCTCTGC
GGCCTCTTCCGCGTCTTCGCCTTCGCCCTCAGACGAGTCGGATCTCCCTTTGGGCCGCCTCCCCGCCTGA
GATCCTTTAAGACCAATGACTTACAAGGCAGCTGTAGATCTTAGCCACTTTTTAAAAGAAAAGGGGGGAC
TGGAAGGGCTAATTCACTCCCAACGAAGACAAGATCTGCTTTTTGCTTGTACTGGGTCTCTCTGGTTAGA
CCAGATCTGAGCCTGGGAGCTCTCTGGCTAACTAGGGAACCCACTGCTTAAGCCTCAATAAAGCTTGCCT
TGAGTGCTTCAAGTAGTGTGTGCCCGTCTGTTGTGTGACTCTGGTAACTAGAGATCCCTCAGACCCTTTT
AGTCAGTGTGGAAAATCTCTAGCAGTAGTAGTTCATGTCATCTTATTATTCAGTATTTATAACTTGCAAA
GAAATGAATATCAGAGAGTGAGAGGCCCGGGTTAATTAAGGAAAGGGCTAGATCATTCTTGAAGACGAAA
GGGCCTCGTGATACGCCTATTTTTATAGGTTAATGTCATGATAATAATGGTTTCTTAGACGTCAGGTGGC
ACTTTTCGGGGAAATGTGCGCGGAACCCCTATTTGTTTATTTTTCTAAATACATTCAAATATGTATCCGC
TCATGAGACAATAACCCTGATAAATGCTTCAATAATATTGAAAAAGGAAGAGTATGAGTATTCAACATTT
CCGTGTCGCCCTTATTCCCTTTTTTGCGGCATTTTGCCTTCCTGTTTTTGCTCACCCAGAAACGCTGGTG
AAAGTAAAAGATGCTGAAGATCAGTTGGGTGCACGAGTGGGTTACATCGAACTGGATCTCAACAGCGGTA
AGATCCTTGAGAGTTTTCGCCCCGAAGAACGTTTTCCAATGATGAGCACTTTTAAAGTTCTGCTATGTGG
CGCGGTATTATCCCGTGTTGACGCCGGGCAAGAGCAACTCGGTCGCCGCATACACTATTCTCAGAATGAC
TTGGTTGAGTACTCACCAGTCACAGAAAAGCATCTTACGGATGGCATGACAGTAAGAGAATTATGCAGTG
CTGCCATAACCATGAGTGATAACACTGCGGCCAACTTACTTCTGACAACGATCGGAGGACCGAAGGAGCT
AACCGCTTTTTTGCACAACATGGGGGATCATGTAACTCGCCTTGATCGTTGGGAACCGGAGCTGAATGAA
GCCATACCAAACGACGAGCGTGACACCACGATGCCTGTAGCAATGGCAACAACGTTGCGCAAACTATTAA
CTGGCGAACTACTTACTCTAGCTTCCCGGCAACAATTAATAGACTGGATGGAGGCGGATAAAGTTGCAGG
ACCACTTCTGCGCTCGGCCCTTCCGGCTGGCTGGTTTATTGCTGATAAATCTGGAGCCGGTGAGCGTGGG
TCTCGCGGTATCATTGCAGCACTGGGGCCAGATGGTAAGCCCTCCCGTATCGTAGTTATCTACACGACGG
GGAGTCAGGCAACTATGGATGAACGAAATAGACAGATCGCTGAGATAGGTGCCTCACTGATTAAGCATTG
GTAACTGTCAGACCAAGTTTACTCATATATACTTTAGATTGATTTAAAACTTCATTTTTAATTTAAAAGG
ATCTAGGTGAAGATCCTTTTTGATAATCTCATGACCAAAATCCCTTAACGTGAGTTTTCGTTCCACTGAG
CGTCAGACCCCGTAGAAAAGATCAAAGGATCTTCTTGAGATCCTTTTTTTCTGCGCGTAATCTGCTGCTT
GCAAACAAAAAAACCACCGCTACCAGCGGTGGTTTGTTTGCCGGATCAAGAGCTACCAACTCTTTTTCCG
AAGGTAACTGGCTTCAGCAGAGCGCAGATACCAAATACTGTTCTTCTAGTGTAGCCGTAGTTAGGCCACC
ACTTCAAGAACTCTGTAGCACCGCCTACATACCTCGCTCTGCTAATCCTGTTACCAGTGGCTGCTGCCAG
TGGCGATAAGTCGTGTCTTACCGGGTTGGACTCAAGACGATAGTTACCGGATAAGGCGCAGCGGTCGGGC
TGAACGGGGGGTTCGTGCACACAGCCCAGCTTGGAGCGAACGACCTACACCGAACTGAGATACCTACAGC
GTGAGCTATGAGAAAGCGCCACGCTTCCCGAAGGGAGAAAGGCGGACAGGTATCCGGTAAGCGGCAGGGT
CGGAACAGGAGAGCGCACGAGGGAGCTTCCAGGGGGAAACGCCTGGTATCTTTATAGTCCTGTCGGGTTT
CGCCACCTCTGACTTGAGCGTCGATTTTTGTGATGCTCGTCAGGGGGGCGGAGCCTATGGAAAAACGCCA
GCAACGCGGCCTTTTTACGGTTCCTGGCCTTTTGCTGGCCTTTTGCTCACATGTTCTTTCCTGCGTTATC
CCCTGATTCTGTGGATAACCGTATTACCGCCTTTGAGTGAGCTGATACCGCTCGCCGCAGCCGAACGACC
GAGCGCAGCGAGTCAGTGAGCGAGGAAGCGGAAGAGCGCCCAATACGCAAACCGCCTCTCCCCGCGCGTT
GGCCGATTCATTAATGCAGCAAGCTCATGGCTGACTAATTTTTTTTATTTATGCAGAGGCCGAGGCCGCC
TCGGCCTCTGAGCTATTCCAGAAGTAGTGAGGAGGCTTTTTTGGAGGCCTAGGCTTTTGCAAAAAGCTCC
CCGTGGCACGACAGGTTTCCCGACTGGAAAGCGGGCAGTGAGCGCAACGCAATTAATGTGAGTTAGCTCA
CTCATTAGGCACCCCAGGCTTTACACTTTATGCTTCCGGCTCGTATGTTGTGTGGAATTGTGAGCGGATA
ACAATTTCACACAGGAAACAGCTATGACATGATTACGAATTTCACAAATAAAGCATTTTTTTCACTGCAT
TCTAGTTGTGGTTTGTCCAAACTCATCAATGTATCTTATCATGTCTGGATCAACTGGATAACTCAAGCTA
ACCAAAATCATCCCAAACTTCCCACCCCATACCCTATTACCACTGCCAATTACCTGTGGTTTCATTTACT
CTAAACCTGTGATTCCTCTGAATTATTTTCATTTTAAAGAAATTGTATTTGTTAAATATGTACTACAAAC
TTAGTAGTTGGAAGGGCTAATTCACTCCCAAAGAAGACAAGATATCCTTGATCTGTGGATCTACCACACA
CAAGGCTACTTCCCTGATTAGCAGAACTACACACCAGGGCCAGGGGTCAGATATCCACTGACCTTTGGAT
GGTGCTACAAGCTAGTACCAGTTGAGCCAGATAAGGTAGAAGAGGCCAATAAAGGAGAGAACACCAGCTT
GTTACACCCTGTGAGCCTGCATGGGATGGATGACCCGGAGAGAGAAGTGTTAGAGTGGAGGTTTGACAGC
CGCCTAGCATTTCATCACGTGGCCCGAGAGCTGCATCCGGAGTACTTCAAGAACTGCTGATATCGAGCTT
GCTACAAGGGACTTTCCGCTGGGGACTTTCCAGGGAGGCGTGGCCTGGGCGGGACTGGGGAGTGGCGAGC
CCTCAGATCCTGCATATAAGCAGCTGCTTTTTGCCTGTACTGGGTCTCTCTGGTTAGACCAGATCTGAGC
CTGGGAGCTCTCTGGCTAACTAGGGAACCCACTGCTTAAGCCTCAATAAAGCTTGCCTTGAGTGCTTCAA
GTAGTGTGTGCCCGTCTGTTGTGTGACTCTGGTAACTAGAGATCCCTCAGACCCTTTTAGTCAGTGTGGA
AAATCTCTAGCAGTGGCGCCCGAACAGGGACTTGAAAGCGAAAGGGAAACCAGAGGAGCTCTCTCGACGC
AGGACTCGGCTTGCTGAAGCGCGCACGGCAAGAGGCGAGGGGCGGCGACTGGTGAGTACGCCAAAAATTT
TGACTAGCGGAGGCTAGAAGGAGAGAGATGGGTGCGAGAGCGTCAGTATTAAGCGGGGGAGAATTAGATC
GCGATGGGAAAAAATTCGGTTAAGGCCAGGGGGAAAGAAAAAATATAAATTAAAACATATAGTATGGGCA
AGCAGGGAGCTAGAACGATTCGCAGTTAATCCTGGCCTGTTAGAAACATCAGAAGGCTGTAGACAAATAC
TGGGACAGCTACAACCATCCCTTCAGACAGGATCAGAAGAACTTAGATCATTATATAATACAGTAGCAAC
CCTCTATTGTGTGCATCAAAGGATAGAGATAAAAGACACCAAGGAAGCTTTAGACAAGATAGAGGAAGAG
CAAAACAAAAGTAAGACCACCGCACAGCAAGCGGCCGGCCGCTGATCTTCAGACCTGGAGGAGGAGATAT
GAGGGACAATTGGAGAAGTGAATTATATAAATATAAAGTAGTAAAAATTGAACCATTAGGAGTAGCACCC
ACCAAGGCAAAGAGAAGAGTGGTGCAGAGAGAAAAAAGAGCAGTGGGAATAGGAGCTTTGTTCCTTGGGT
TCTTGGGAGCAGCAGGAAGCACTATGGGCGCAGCGTCAATGACGCTGACGGTACAGGCCAGACAATTATT
GTCTGGTATAGTGCAGCAGCAGAACAATTTGCTGAGGGCTATTGAGGCGCAACAGCATCTGTTGCAACTC
ACAGTCTGGGGCATCAAGCAGCTCCAGGCAAGAATCCTGGCTGTGGAAAGATACCTAAAGGATCAACAGC
TCCTGGGGATTTGGGGTTGCTCTGGAAAACTCATTTGCACCACTGCTGTGCCTTGGAATGCTAGTTGGAG
TAATAAATCTCTGGAACAGATTTGGAATCACACGACCTGGATGGAGTGGGACAGAGAAATTAACAATTAC
ACAAGCTTAATACACTCCTTAATTGAAGAATCGCAAAACCAGCAAGAAAAGAATGAACAAGAATTATTGG
AATTAGATAAATGGGCAAGTTTGTGGAATTGGTTTAACATAACAAATTGGCTGTGGTATATAAAATTATT
CATAATGATAGTAGGAGGCTTGGTAGGTTTAAGAATAGTTTTTGCTGTACTTTCTATAGTGAATAGAGTT
AGGCAGGGATATTCACCATTATCGTTTCAGACCCACCTCCCAACCCCGAGGGGACCCGACAGGCCCGAAG
GAATAGAAGAAGAAGGTGGAGAGAGAGACAGAGACAGATCCATTCGATTAGTGA
