>Addgene plasmid #37603 | p6896 PHAGE-P CMVT N-HA-hE6AP II wt | addgene partial sequence | sequence record 49769 | hE6AP-F 5'-ccctggaaactgaacttggt-3'
GTTTATTAATGAACCACTGAATGAGGTTCTAGAAATGGATAAAGATTATACTTTTTTCAAAGTAGAAACA
GAGAACAAATTCTCTTTTATGACATGTCCCTTTATATTGAATGCTGTCACAAAGAATTTGGGATTATATT
ATGACAATAGAATTCGCATGTACAGTGAACGAAGAATCACTGTTCTCTACAGCTTAGTTCAAGGACAGCA
GTTGAATCCATATTTGAGACTCAAAGTTAGACGTGACCATATCATAGATGATGCACTTGTCCGGCTAGAG
ATGATCGCTATGGAAAATCCTGCAGACTTGAAGAAGCAGTTGTATGTGGAATTTGAAGGAGAACAAGGAG
TTGATGAGGGAGGTGTTTCCAAAGAATTTTTTCAGCTGGTTGTGGAGGAAATCTTCAATCCAGATATTGG
TATGTTCACATACGATGAATCTACAAAATTGTTTTGGTTTAATCCATCTTCTTTTGAAACTGAGGGTCAG
TTTACTCTGATTGGCATAGTACTGGGTCTGGCTATTTACAATAACTGTATACTGGATGTACATTTTCCCA
TGGTTGTCTACAGGAAGCTAATGGGGAAAAAAGGAACTTTTCGTGACTTGGGAGACTCTCACCCAGTTCT
ATATCAGAGTTTAAAAGATTTATTGGAGTATGAAGGGAATGTGGAAGATGACATGATGATCACTTTCCAG
ATATCACAGACAGATCTTTTTGGTAACCCAATGATGTATGATCTAAAGGAAAATGGTGATAAAATTCCAA
TTACAAAATGAAAACAGGAAGGAATTTGTCAATCTTTATTCTGACTA
