>Addgene plasmid #37603 | p6896 PHAGE-P CMVT N-HA-hE6AP II wt | addgene partial sequence | sequence record 50956 | hE6APII-R 5'-tccggaagctctgtaccaat-3'
GGGAATAATCCTCTCTTTCTCTACATAATTCAAGAATTTCATATACCTTCTCTTCTGTTAAGTAAGTCAC
ATCTTTAAAATCAATTCTAGCGCCTTTCTTGTTCATTTTTATCTCAGAGCAGGAGTTGTTGGGGGCACCT
TTCGAGTTCTCAAGGTAAGCTGAGCTTGCTCCTTTCTTGGAGGGATGAGGATCACAGAGTTTTGCATTAA
TCTTATAAAGCTCGAGGGCTTTAATAGCTGCTGCATTATTATCCATACGAAGAAAAGTTGGACAGGAAGC
ACAAAACTCATTCGTGCAGGCTTCATTTCCACAGCCCTCAGTTAACTGGTGGTAGTAGCGTTCTATTAGA
TGCTTTGCAGCTGCTCGCTTCATTCGGCTAGCTTCAATGTCGTCAGACTGAGGTTCTCCTGATTTCCAAT
AACACTGGTGCAGCTTCTCCATGGTGAAGGGGGCGGCCGCGGAGCCTGCTTTTTTGTACAAACTTGTTTG
ATAACCTCGAGCAGCGTAATCTGGAACATCGTATGGGTACGCCATGGTGGCTAGCGTTTAAACGCTAGAG
TCCGGAGGCTGGATCGGTCCCGGTGTCTTCTATGGAGGTCAAAACAGCGTGGATGGCGTCTCCAGGCGAT
CTGACGGTTCACTAAACGAGCTCGTCGACGATCTCTATCACTGATAGGGAGATCTCTATCACTGATAGGG
AGAGCTCTGCTTATATAGACCTCCCACCGTACACGCCTACCGCCCATTTGCGTCAATGGGGCGGAGTTGT
TACGACATTTTGGAAAGTCCCGTTGATTTTGGTGCCAAAACAAACTCCCATTGACGTCAATGGGGTGGAG
ACTT
