>Addgene plasmid #37603 | p6896 PHAGE-P CMVT N-HA-hE6AP II wt | addgene partial sequence | sequence record 50957 | MSCV-Rev 5'-CAGCGGGGCTGCTAAAGCGCATGC-3'
TCCCTACCCGGTAGAATTCGTTATCGAACCACTTTGTACAAGAAAGCTGGGTCGGCGCGCCCACCCTTGG
ATCCTTACAGCATGCCAAATCCTTTGGCATACGTGATGGCCTTCAACAATCTCTCTTTAAGTTTTTCTTT
GCTTGAGTATTCCGGAAGTAAAAGCACATTAAAGCAAGTATGAGATGTAGGTAACCTTTCTGTGTCTGGG
CCATTTTTGGCTATAATCATCTTTAATTTTCCTAGTCCTCCCACAGGTGCTCTGTCTGTGCCCGTTGTAA
ACTGCAAGAAGAGTCTTTTCTGTTCATCTGTAAATGAATGAACGATTTCCCAGAACTCCCTAATCAGAAC
AGAGTCCCTGGTATAGCCACCGTCATATTCTGTAGTTTCTTCTAGTGCTTGGAAATCTAGATTCCGGCTT
CCACATATAAGCAATTCAATTTCTTCTGGTCTGAATAAGTACTTTAAGGGAGATTCATTGGTCACCATAT
GAAAACCTCTCCGAAAAGCCTTGAACTGTTTTTCTACTGATTTATTGAGAATGTAGTCAGAATAAAGATT
GACAAATTCCTTCCTGTTTTCATTTGTAATTGGAATTTTATCACCATTTTCCTTTAGATCATACATCATT
GGGTTACCAAAAAGATCTGTCTGTGATATCTGGAAAGTGATCATCATGTCATCTTCCACATTCCCTTCAT
ACTCCAATAAATCTTTTAAACTCTGATATAGAACTGGGTGAGAGTCTCCCAAGTCACGAAAAGTTCCTTT
T
